>Addgene plasmid #148187 | pnEA-NvM-Dm4E-T_1-58-Y10AL15A_Z | depositor full sequence | sequence record 290635 | Full Sequence
TTCTTGAAGACGAAAGGGCCTCGTGATACGCCTATTTTTATAGGTTAATGTCATGATAATAATGGTTTCT
TAGACGTCAGGTGGCACTTTTCGGGGAAATGTGCGCGGAACCCCTATTTGTTTATTTTTCTAAATACATT
CAAATATGTATCCGCTCATGAGACAATAACCCTGATAAATGCTTCAATAATATTGAAAAAGGAAGAGTAT
GAGTATTCAACATTTCCGTGTCGCCCTTATTCCCTTTTTTGCGGCATTTTGCCTTCCTGTTTTTGCTCAC
CCAGAAACGCTGGTGAAAGTAAAAGATGCTGAAGATCAGTTGGGTGCACGAGTGGGTTACATCGAACTGG
ATCTCAACAGCGGTAAGATCCTTGAGAGTTTTCGCCCCGAAGAACGTTTTCCAATGATGAGCACTTTTAA
AGTTCTGCTATGTGGCGCGGTATTATCCCGTGTTGACGCCGGGCAAGAGCAACTCGGTCGCCGCATACAC
TATTCTCAGAATGACTTGGTTGAGTACTCACCAGTCACAGAAAAGCATCTTACGGATGGCATGACAGTAA
GAGAATTATGCAGTGCTGCCATAACCATGAGTGATAACACTGCGGCCAACTTACTTCTGACAACGATCGG
AGGACCGAAGGAGCTAACCGCTTTTTTGCACAACATGGGGGATCATGTAACTCGCCTTGATCGTTGGGAA
CCGGAGCTGAATGAAGCCATACCAAACGACGAGCGTGACACCACGATGCCTGCAGCAATGGCAACAACGT
TGCGCAAACTATTAACTGGCGAACTACTTACTCTAGCTTCCCGGCAACAATTAATAGACTGGATGGAGGC
GGATAAAGTTGCAGGACCACTTCTGCGCTCGGCCCTTCCGGCTGGCTGGTTTATTGCTGATAAATCTGGA
GCCGGTGAGCGTGGGTCTCGCGGTATCATTGCAGCACTGGGGCCAGATGGTAAGCCCTCCCGTATCGTAG
TTATCTACACGACGGGGAGTCAGGCAACTATGGATGAACGAAATAGACAGATCGCTGAGATAGGTGCCTC
ACTGATTAAGCATTGGTAACTGTCAGACCAAGTTTACTCATATATACTTTAGATTGATTTAAAACTTCAT
TTTTAATTTAAAAGGATCTAGGTGAAGATCCTTTTTGATAATCTCATGACCAAAATCCCTTAACGTGAGT
TTTCGTTCCACTGAGCGTCAGACCCCGTAGAAAAGATCAAAGGATCTTCTTGAGATCCTTTTTTTCTGCG
CGTAATCTGCTGCTTGCAAACAAAAAAACCACCGCTACCAGCGGTGGTTTGTTTGCCGGATCAAGAGCTA
CCAACTCTTTTTCCGAAGGTAACTGGCTTCAGCAGAGCGCAGATACCAAATACTGTCCTTCTAGTGTAGC
CGTAGTTAGGCCACCACTTCAAGAACTCTGTAGCACCGCCTACATACCTCGCTCTGCTAATCCTGTTACC
AGTGGCTGCTGCCAGTGGCGATAAGTCGTGTCTTACCGGGTTGGACTCAAGACGATAGTTACCGGATAAG
GCGCAGCGGTCGGGCTGAACGGGGGGTTCGTGCACACAGCCCAGCTTGGAGCGAACGACCTACACCGAAC
TGAGATACCTACAGCGTGAGCTATGAGAAAGCGCCACGCTTCCCGAAGGGAGAAAGGCGGACAGGTATCC
GGTAAGCGGCAGGGTCGGAACAGGAGAGCGCACGAGGGAGCTTCCAGGGGGAAACGCCTGGTATCTTTAT
AGTCCTGTCGGGTTTCGCCACCTCTGACTTGAGCGTCGATTTTTGTGATGCTCGTCAGGGGGGCGGAGCC
TATGGAAAAACGCCAGCAACGCGGCCTTTTTACGGTTCCTGGCCTTTTGCTGGCCTTTTGCTCACATGTT
CTTTCCTGCGTTATCCCCTGATTCTGTGGATAACCGTATTACCGCCTTTGAGTGAGCTGATACCGCTCGC
CGCAGCCGAACGACCGAGCGCAGCGAGTCAGTGAGCGAGGAAGCGGAAGAGCGCCTGATGCGGTATTTTC
TCCTTACGCATCTGTGCGGTATTTCACACCGCATATATGGTGCACTCTCAGTACAATCTGCTCTGATGCC
GCATAGTTAAGCCAGTATACACTCCGCTATCGCTACGTGACTGGGTCATGGCTGCGCCCCGACACCCGCC
AACACCCGCTGACGCGCCCTGACGGGCTTGTCTGCTCCCGGCATCCGCTTACAGACAAGCTGTGACCGTC
TCCGGGAGCTGCATGTGTCAGAGGTTTTCACCGTCATCACCGAAACGCGCGAGGCAGCTGCGGTAAAGCT
CATCAGCGTGGTCGTGAAGCGATTCACAGATGTCTGCCTGTTCATCCGCGTCCAGCTCGTTGAGTTTCTC
CAGAAGCGTTAATGTCTGGCTTCTGATAAAGCGGGCCATGTTAAGGGCGGTTTTTTCCTGTTTGGTCACT
GATGCCTCCGTGTAAGGGGGATTTCTGTTCATGGGGGTAATGATACCGATGAAACGAGAGAGGATGCTCA
CGATACGGGTTACTGATGATGAACATGCCCGGTTACTGGAACGTTGTGAGGGTAAACAACTGGCGGTATG
GATGCGGCGGGACCAGAGAAAAATCACTCAGGGTCAATGCCAGCGCTTCGTTAATACAGATGTAGGTGTT
CCACAGGGTAGCCAGCAGCATCCTGCGATGCAGATCCGGAACATAATGGTGCAGGGCGCTGACTTCCGCG
TTTCCAGACTTTACGAAACACGGAAACCGAAGACCATTCATGTTGTTGCTCAGGTCGCAGACGTTTTGCA
GCAGCAGTCGCTTCACGTTCGCTCGCGTATCGGTGATTCATTCTGCTAACCAGTAAGGCAACCCCGCCAG
CCTAGCCGGGTCCTCAACGACAGGAGCACGATCATGCGCACCCGTGGCCAGGACCCAACGCTGCCCGAGA
TGCGCCGCGTGCGGCTGCTGGAGATGGCGGACGCGATGGATATGTTCTGCCAAGGGTTGGTTTGCGCATT
CACAGTTCTCCGCAAGAATTGATTGGCTCCAATTCTTGGAGTGGTGAATCCGTTAGCGAGGTGCCGCCGG
CTTCCATTCAGGTCGAGGTGGCCCGGCTCCATGCACCGCGACGCAACGCGGGGAGGCAGACAAGGTATAG
GGCGGCGCCTACAATCCATGCCAACCCGTTCCATGTGCTCGCCGAGGCGGCATAAATCGCCGTGACGATC
AGCGGTCCAGTGATCGAAGTTAGGCTGGTAAGAGCCGCGAGCGATCCTTGAAGCTGTCCCTGATGGTCGT
CATCTACCTGCCTGGACAGCATGGCCTGCAACGCGGGCATCCCGATGCCGCCGGAAGCGAGAAGAATCAT
AATGGGGAAGGCCATCCAGCCTCGCGTCGCGAACGCCAGCAAGACGTAGCCCAGCGCGTCGGCCGCCATG
CCGGCGATAATGGCCTGCTTCTCGCCGAAACGTTTGGTGGCGGGACCAGTGACGAAGGCTTGAGCGAGGG
CGTGCAAGATTCCGAATACCGCAAGCGACAGGCCGATCATCGTCGCGCTCCAGCGAAAGCGGTCCTCGCC
GAAAATGACCCAGAGCGCTGCCGGCACCTGTCCTACGAGTTGCATGATAAAGAAGACAGTCATAAGTGCG
GCGACGATAGTCATGCCCCGCGCCCACCGGAAGGAGCTGACTGGGTTGAAGGCTCTCAAGGGCATCGGTC
GAGATCCCGGTGCCTAATGAGTGAGCTAACTTACATTAATTGCGTTGCGCTCACTGCCCGCTTTCCAGTC
GGGAAACCTGTCGTGCCAGCTGCATTAATGAATCGGCCAACGCGCGGGGAGAGGCGGTTTGCGTATTGGG
CGCCAGGGTGGTTTTTCTTTTCACCAGTGAGACGGGCAACAGCTGATTGCCCTTCACCGCCTGGCCCTGA
GAGAGTTGCAGCAAGCGGTCCACGCTGGTTTGCCCCAGCAGGCGAAAATCCTGTTTGATGGTGGTTAACG
GCGGGATATAACATGAGCTGTCTTCGGTATCGTCGTATCCCACTACCGAGATATCCGCACCAACGCGCAG
CCCGGACTCGGTAATGGCGCGCATTGCGCCCAGCGCCATCTGATCGTTGGCAACCAGCATCGCAGTGGGA
ACGATGCCCTCATTCAGCATTTGCATGGTTTGTTGAAAACCGGACATGGCACTCCAGTCGCCTTCCCGTT
CCGCTATCGGCTGAATTTGATTGCGAGTGAGATATTTATGCCAGCCAGCCAGACGCAGACGCGCCGAGAC
AGAACTTAATGGGCCCGCTAACAGCGCGATTTGCTGGTGACCCAATGCGACCAGATGCTCCACGCCCAGT
CGCGTACCGTCTTCATGGGAGAAAATAATACTGTTGATGGGTGTCTGGTCAGAGACATCAAGAAATAACG
CCGGAACATTAGTGCAGGCAGCTTCCACAGCAATGGCATCCTGGTCATCCAGCGGATAGTTAATGATCAG
CCCACTGACGCGTTGCGCGAGAAGATTGTGCACCGCCGCTTTACAGGCTTCGACGCCGCTTCGTTCTACC
ATCGACACCACCACGCTGGCACCCAGTTGATCGGCGCGAGATTTAATCGCCGCGACAATTTGCGACGGCG
CGTGCAGGGCCAGACTGGAGGTGGCAACGCCAATCAGCAACGACTGTTTGCCCGCCAGTTGTTGTGCCAC
GCGGTTGGGAATGTAATTCAGCTCCGCCATCGCCGCTTCCACTTTTTCCCGCGTTTTCGCAGAAACGTGG
CTGGCCTGGTTCACCACGCGGGAAACGGTCTGATAAGAGACACCGGCATACTCTGCGACATCGTATAACG
TTACTGGTTTCACATTCACCACCCTGAATTGACTCTCTTCCGGGCGCTATCATGCCATACCGCGAAAGGT
TTTGCGCCATTCGATGGTGTCCGGGATCTCGACGCTCTCCCTTATGCGACTCCTGCATTAGGAAGCAGCC
CAGTAGTAGGTTGAGGCCGTTGAGCACCGCCGCCGCAAGGAATGGTGCATGCAAGGAGATGGCGCCCAAC
AGTCCCCCGGCCACGGGGCCTGCCACCATACCCACGCCGAAACAAGCGCTCATGAGCCCGAAGTGGCGAG
CCCGATCTTCCCCATCGGTGATGTCGGCGATATAGGCGCCAGCAACCGCACCTGTGGCGCCGGTGATGCC
GGCCACGATGCGTCCGGCGTAGAGGATCGAGATCTCGATCCCGCGAAATTAATACGACTCACTATAGGGG
AATTGTGAGCGGATAACAATTCCCCACTAGTAATAATTTTGTTTAACTTTAAGAAGGAGATATACCATGG
AAACTGAAGAAGGTAAACTGGTAATCTGGATTAACGGCGATAAAGGCTATAACGGTCTCGCTGAAGTCGG
TAAGAAATTCGAGAAAGATACCGGAATTAAAGTCACCGTTGAGCATCCGGATAAACTGGAAGAGAAATTC
CCACAGGTTGCGGCAACTGGCGATGGCCCTGACATTATCTTCTGGGCACACGACCGCTTTGGTGGCTACG
CTCAATCTGGCCTGTTGGCTGAAATCACCCCGGACAAAGCGTTCCAGGACAAGCTGTATCCGTTTACCTG
GGATGCCGTACGTTACAACGGCAAGCTGATTGCTTACCCGATCGCTGTTGAAGCGTTATCGCTGATTTAT
AACAAAGACCTGCTGCCGAACCCGCCAAAAACCTGGGAAGAGATCCCGGCGCTGGATAAAGAACTGAAAG
CGAAAGGTAAGAGCGCCCTGATGTTCAACCTGCAAGAACCGTACTTCACCTGGCCGCTGATTGCTGCTGA
CGGGGGTTATGCGTTCAAGTATGAAAACGGCAAGTACGACATTAAAGACGTGGGCGTGGATAACGCTGGC
GCGAAAGCGGGTCTGACCTTCCTGGTTGACCTGATTAAAAACAAACACATGAATGCAGACACCGATTACT
CCATCGCAGAAGCTGCCTTTAATAAAGGCGAAACAGCGATGACCATCAACGGCCCGTGGGCATGGTCCAA
CATCGACACCAGCAAAGTGAATTATGGTGTAACGGTACTGCCGACCTTCAAGGGTCAACCATCCAAACCG
TTCGTTGGCGTGCTGAGCGCAGGTATTAACGCCGCCAGTCCGAACAAAGAGCTGGCAAAAGAGTTCCTCG
AAAACTATCTGCTGACTGATGAAGGTCTGGAAGCGGTTAATAAAGACAAACCGCTGGGTGCCGTAGCGCT
GAAGTCTTACGAGGAAGAGTTGGCGAAAGATCCACGTATTGCCGCCACGATGGAAAACGCCCAGAAAGGT
GAAATCATGCCGAACATCCCGCAGATGTCCGCTTTCTGGTATGCCGTGCGTACTGCGGTGATCAACGCCG
CCAGCGGTCGTCAGACTGTCGATGAAGCCCTTAAAGACGCGCAGACTGGTACCGGCAGCGGCGAAAACCT
TTACTTCCAGGGCCATATGCTCGAGCTTAAGATGGATACATCAAAGATTAGTGCCAGGGCCTCGAAAGTA
GACGCGTTAGCTCTAAGATATGAAGGTAAAAGTCGACAGCGCCCGCAATGTTCAACACGACTTGAATTGC
AGACGCTAGGTTTTTGGAAAATTAATCTGAACACAGCTGCGTTAACCGTGTCCAGCGCCTATTCTTAAGG
ATCCTAATAGTCTAGAGCTAGCCCTAGGAGATCCGGCTGCTAACAAAGCCCGAAAGGAAGCTGAGTTGGC
TGCTGCCACCGCTGAGCAATAACTAGCATAACCCCTTGGGGCCTCTAAACGGGTCTTGAGGGGTTTTTTG
CTGAAAGGAGGAACTATATCCGGATATCCCGCAAGAGGCCCGGCAGTACCGGCATAACCAAGCCTATGCC
TACAGCATCCAGGGTGACGGTGCCGAGGATGACGATGAGCGCATTGTTAGATTTCATACACGGTGCCTGA
CTGCGTTAGCAATTTAACTGTGATAAACTACCGCATTAAAGCTTATCGATGATAAGCTGTCAAACATGAG
AA
Features (pLannotate 1.2.2; 20 found; start..end, strand, type, name):
    104..208     +  promoter       AmpR promoter: bla
    209..1069    +  CDS            AmpR: β-lactamase; bla; confers resistance to ampicillin, carbenicillin, and related antibiotics
   1240..1828    +  rep_origin     ori: high-copy-number ColE1/pMB1/pBR322/pUC origin of replication
   2014..2156    -  misc_feature   bom: basis of mobility region from pBR322
   2258..2449    -  CDS            rop: Rop protein, which maintains plasmids at low copy number; rop
   2466..2846    +  CDS            YPB1_ECOLX: Protein predicted: Swiss-Prot protein existence level 4. From Escherichia coli.
   3088..3712    -  CDS            TcR (fragment): tetracycline efflux protein; tet; confers resistance to tetracycline
   3727..3748    -  protein_bind   CAP binding site: CAP binding activates transcription in the presence of cAMP. E. coli catabolite activator protein
   3761..4843    -  CDS            lacI: lac repressor; lacI; The lac repressor binds to the lac operator to inhibit transcription in E. coli. This inhibition can be relieved by adding lactose or isopropyl-β-D-thiogalactopyranoside (IPTG).
   4844..4921    -  promoter       lacI promoter: lacI
   4929..5208    -  CDS            TcR (fragment): tetracycline efflux protein; tet; confers resistance to tetracycline
   5230..5248    +  promoter       T7 promoter: promoter for bacteriophage T7 RNA polymerase
   5249..5273    +  protein_bind   lac operator: The lac repressor binds to the lac operator to inhibit transcription in E. coli. This inhibition can be relieved by adding lactose or isopropyl-β-D-thiogalactopyranoside (IPTG). lac repressor encoded by lacI
   5288..5310    +  RBS            RBS: efficient ribosome binding site from bacteriophage T7 gene 10 (Olins and Rangwala, 1989)
   5321..6417    +  CDS            MBP (fragment): maltose binding protein from E. coli; malE (mutated); This version of the gene does not encode a signal sequence, so MBP will remain in the cytosol.
   6472..6645    +  CDS            4E-T (fragment): 4ET_DROME - Experimental evidence at protein level: Swiss-Prot protein existence level 1. eIF4E1-binding protein that regulates translation and stability of mRNAs in processing bodies (P-bodies) (By similarity). Probably plays a role in P-bodies to coordinate the storage of translationally inactive mRNAs in the cytoplasm and prevent their degradation (By similarity). Acts as a binding platform for multiple RNA-binding proteins. Required for the formation of P-bodies (By similarity). From Drosophila melanogaster (Fruit fly).
   6686..6735    +  CDS            SET1 (fragment): solubility-enhancement tag derived from T7 phage gene 10B
   6743..6790    +  terminator     T7 terminator: transcription terminator for bacteriophage T7 RNA polymerase
   6813..6917    -  CDS            TcR (fragment): tetracycline efflux protein; tet; confers resistance to tetracycline
   6965..6993    -  promoter       tet promoter: E. coli promoter for tetracycline efflux protein gene
