[The description below was written by a language model from this plasmid's Addgene catalogue record and pLannotate feature annotations shown in this document.]
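Description:
pnEA-NvM-Dm4E-T_1-58-Y10AL15A_Z is a 7,002 nt bacterial expression plasmid for producing a mutant N-terminal fragment of the Drosophila melanogaster eIF4E-binding protein 4E-T. The catalogue lists the backbone as unknown, but the annotated features show a pET/pBR322-style architecture. It has a ColE1/pMB1-type origin with the bom mobility region and the rop gene, which keeps copy number low and agrees with the "low copy" entry. It also carries disrupted remnants of the tetracycline resistance gene and its promoter. Selection is by ampicillin through the bla gene under its own promoter.

The expression cassette is driven by a T7 promoter followed by a lac operator and the phage T7 gene 10 ribosome binding site, and it ends with a T7 terminator. A lacI gene on the plasmid supplies the repressor, so expression should be IPTG-inducible in hosts that provide T7 RNA polymerase. The open reading frame begins with a cytosolic maltose binding protein lacking its signal sequence. After a short unannotated linker comes the 4E-T segment, whose length matches residues 1–58 and which was taken from CG32016 isoform C. A short match to a T7 gene 10B-derived solubility tag lies just upstream of the terminator, but the record does not show whether it is translated as part of the fusion.

The construct name indicates alanine substitutions at Tyr10 and Leu15. Given the associated study of 4E-binding motifs, these presumably disrupt the canonical eIF4E-binding motif, although the record does not say so explicitly. The plasmid most plausibly serves to make recombinant MBP-tagged mutant peptide as a binding-deficient control in eIF4E interaction experiments.
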