Addgene plasmid #148187: pnEA-NvM-Dm4E-T_1-58-Y10AL15A_Z
Purpose: Bacterial Expression of Dm4E-T_1-58-Y10AL15A
Depositing lab: Elisa Izaurralde. Depositing organization: Max Planck Institute for Developmental Biology. Publication: 4E-BPs require non-canonical 4E-binding motifs and a lateral surface of eIF4E to repress translation. Igreja C, Peter D, Weiler C, Izaurralde E. Nat Commun. 2014 Sep 2;5:4790. doi: 10.1038/ncomms5790. PubMed 25179781.
Backbone
  Vector backbone: Unknown
  Vector type: Bacterial Expression
Growth in bacteria
  Bacterial resistance: Ampicillin, 100 μg/mL
  Growth temperature: 37°C
  Growth strain: DH5alpha
  Copy number: Low Copy
Gene/Insert
  Gene/Insert name: Dm4E-T_1-58-Y10AL15A (alt name: 4E-T)
  Species: D. melanogaster (fly)
  Entrez Gene: 4E-T (a.k.a. Dmel_CG32016, CG11097, CG11232, CG32016, Dm4E-T, Dmel\CG32016)
  Cloning method: Unknown
Terms and licenses: Academic/Nonprofit Terms; Industry Terms: Not Available to Industry
Depositor comments: ORF extracted from CG32016 isoform C. NCBI:NM_166798.1 Plasmids from this collection were made available to the research community and donated after the lab closed. Please note that the sequence provided by the depositing laboratory may be theoretical/predicted or based on Sanger sequencing results. There may be discrepancies between sequencing results obtained by Addgene and the depositor sequence. If an Addgene verified sequence is not available, please contact before placing your order to request that our lab fully sequence the plasmid.
How to cite: pnEA-NvM-Dm4E-T_1-58-Y10AL15A_Z was a gift from Elisa Izaurralde (Addgene plasmid # 148187 ; http://n2t.net/addgene:148187 ; RRID:Addgene_148187)
